>Addgene plasmid #144020 | TFORF2388 | addgene full sequence | sequence record 400557 | Addgene NGS Result
TTAATGTAGTCTTATGCAATACTCTTGTAGTCTTGCAACATGGTAACGATGAGTTAGCAACATGCCTTAC
AAGGAGAGAAAAAGCACCGTGCATGCCGATTGGTGGAAGTAAGGTGGTACGATCGTGCCTTATTAGGAAG
GCAACAGACGGGTCTGACATGGATTGGACGAACCACTGAATTGCCGCATTGCAGAGATATTGTATTTAAG
TGCCTAGCTCGATACATAAACGGGTCTCTCTGGTTAGACCAGATCTGAGCCTGGGAGCTCTCTGGCTAAC
TAGGGAACCCACTGCTTAAGCCTCAATAAAGCTTGCCTTGAGTGCTTCAAGTAGTGTGTGCCCGTCTGTT
GTGTGACTCTGGTAACTAGAGATCCCTCAGACCCTTTTAGTCAGTGTGGAAAATCTCTAGCAGTGGCGCC
CGAACAGGGACTTGAAAGCGAAAGGGAAACCAGAGGAGCTCTCTCGACGCAGGACTCGGCTTGCTGAAGC
GCGCACGGCAAGAGGCGAGGGGCGGCGACTGGTGAGTACGCCAAAAATTTTGACTAGCGGAGGCTAGAAG
GAGAGAGATGGGTGCGAGAGCGTCAGTATTAAGCGGGGGAGAATTAGATCGCGATGGGAAAAAATTCGGT
TAAGGCCAGGGGGAAAGAAAAAATATAAATTAAAACATATAGTATGGGCAAGCAGGGAGCTAGAACGATT
CGCAGTTAATCCTGGCCTGTTAGAAACATCAGAAGGCTGTAGACAAATACTGGGACAGCTACAACCATCC
CTTCAGACAGGATCAGAAGAACTTAGATCATTATATAATACAGTAGCAACCCTCTATTGTGTGCATCAAA
GGATAGAGATAAAAGACACCAAGGAAGCTTTAGACAAGATAGAGGAAGAGCAAAACAAAAGTAAGACCAC
CGCACAGCAAGCGGCCGCTGATCTTCAGACCTGGAGGAGGAGATATGAGGGACAATTGGAGAAGTGAATT
ATATAAATATAAAGTAGTAAAAATTGAACCATTAGGAGTAGCACCCACCAAGGCAAAGAGAAGAGTGGTG
CAGAGAGAAAAAAGAGCAGTGGGAATAGGAGCTTTGTTCCTTGGGTTCTTGGGAGCAGCAGGAAGCACTA
TGGGCGCAGCGTCAATGACGCTGACGGTACAGGCCAGACAATTATTGTCTGGTATAGTGCAGCAGCAGAA
CAATTTGCTGAGGGCTATTGAGGCGCAACAGCATCTGTTGCAACTCACAGTCTGGGGCATCAAGCAGCTC
CAGGCAAGAATCCTGGCTGTGGAAAGATACCTAAAGGATCAACAGCTCCTGGGGATTTGGGGTTGCTCTG
GAAAACTCATTTGCACCACTGCTGTGCCTTGGAATGCTAGTTGGAGTAATAAATCTCTGGAACAGATTTG
GAATCACACGACCTGGATGGAGTGGGACAGAGAAATTAACAATTACACAAGCTTAATACACTCCTTAATT
GAAGAATCGCAAAACCAGCAAGAAAAGAATGAACAAGAATTATTGGAATTAGATAAATGGGCAAGTTTGT
GGAATTGGTTTAACATAACAAATTGGCTGTGGTATATAAAATTATTCATAATGATAGTAGGAGGCTTGGT
AGGTTTAAGAATAGTTTTTGCTGTACTTTCTATAGTGAATAGAGTTAGGCAGGGATATTCACCATTATCG
TTTCAGACCCACCTCCCAACCCCGAGGGGACCCATGCATTGCATCTCAATTAGTCAGCAACCAGGTGTGG
AAAGTCCCCAGGCTCCCCAGCAGGCAGAAGTATGCAAAGCATGCGTCTCAATTAGTCAGCAACCATAGTC
CCGCCCCTAACTCCGCCCATCCCGCCCCTAACTCCGCCCAGTTCCGCCCATTCTCCGCCCCATGGCTGAC
TAATTTTTTTTATTTATGCAGAGGCCGAGGCCGCCTCGGCCTCTGAGCTATTCCAGAAGTAGTGAGGAGG
CTTTTTTGGAGGCCTAGGCTTTTGCAAAAAGCTTTCTAGAGGTACCACCGGAGCTTACCATGACCGAGTA
CAAGCCCACGGTGCGCCTCGCCACCCGCGACGACGTCCCCAGGGCCGTACGCACCCTCGCCGCCGCGTTC
GCCGACTACCCCGCCACGCGCCACACCGTCGATCCGGACCGCCACATCGAGCGGGTCACCGAGCTGCAAG
AACTCTTCCTCACGCGCGTCGGGCTCGACATCGGCAAGGTGTGGGTCGCGGACGACGGCGCCGCCGTGGC
GGTCTGGACCACGCCGGAGAGCGTCGAAGCGGGGGCGGTGTTCGCCGAGATCGGCCCGCGCATGGCCGAG
TTGAGCGGTTCCCGGCTGGCCGCGCAGCAACAGATGGAAGGCCTCCTGGCGCCGCACCGGCCCAAGGAGC
CCGCGTGGTTCCTGGCCACCGTCGGCGTCTCGCCCGACCACCAGGGCAAGGGTCTGGGCAGCGCCGTCGT
GCTCCCCGGAGTGGAGGCGGCCGAGCGCGCCGGGGTGCCCGCCTTCCTGGAGACCTCCGCGCCCCGCAAC
CTCCCCTTCTACGAGCGGCTCGGCTTCACCGTCACCGCCGACGTCGAGGTGCCCGAAGGACCGCGCACCT
GGTGCATGACCCGCAAGCCCGGTGCCAGTTAACGAATTCTAGATCTTGAGACAAATGGCAGTATTCATCC
ACAATTTTAAAAGAAAAGGGGGGATTGGGGGGTACAGTGCAGGGGAAAGAATAGTAGACATAATAGCAAC
AGACATACAAACTAAAGAATTACAAAAACAAATTACAAAAATTCAAAATTTTCGGGTTTATTACAGGGAC
AGCAGAGATCCACTTTGGCGCCGGCTCGAGGCCTGCAGGTGCAAAGATGGATAAAGTTTTAAACAGAGAG
GAATCTTTGCAGCTAATGGACCTTCTAGGTCTTGAAAGGAGTGGGAATTGGCTCCGGTGCCCGTCAGTGG
GCAGAGCGCACATCGCCCACAGTCCCCGAGAAGTTGGGGGGAGGGGTCGGCAATTGAACCGGTGCCTAGA
GAAGGTGGCGCGGGGTAAACTGGGAAAGTGATGTCGTGTACTGGCTCCGCCTTTTTCCCGAGGGTGGGGG
AGAACCGTATATAAGTGCAGTAGTCGCCGTGAACGTTCTTTTTCGCAACGGGTTTGCCGCCAGAACACAG
GTAAGTGCCGTGTGTGGTTCCCGCGGGCCTGGCCTCTTTACGGGTTATGGCCCTTGCGTGCCTTGAATTA
CTTCCACCTGGCTGCAGTACGTGATTCTTGATCCCGAGCTTCGGGTTGGAAGTGGGTGGGAGAGTTCGAG
GCCTTGCGCTTAAGGAGCCCCTTCGCCTCGTGCTTGAGTTGAGGCCTGGCCTGGGCGCTGGGGCCGCCGC
GTGCGAATCTGGTGGCACCTTCGCGCCTGTCTCGCTGCTTTCGATAAGTCTCTAGCCATTTAAAATTTTT
GATGACCTGCTGCGACGCTTTTTTTCTGGCAAGATAGTCTTGTAAATGCGGGCCAAGATCTGCACACTGG
TATTTCGGTTTTTGGGGCCGCGGGCGGCGACGGGGCCCGTGCGTCCCAGCGCACATGTTCGGCGAGGCGG
GGCCTGCGAGCGCGGCCACCGAGAATCGGACGGGGGTAGTCTCAAGCTGGCCGGCCTGCTCTGGTGCCTG
GCCTCGCGCCGCCGTGTATCGCCCCGCCCTGGGCGGCAAGGCTGGCCCGGTCGGCACCAGTTGCGTGAGC
GGAAAGATGGCCGCTTCCCGGCCCTGCTGCAGGGAGCTCAAAATGGAGGACGCGGCGCTCGGGAGAGCGG
GCGGGTGAGTCACCCACACAAAGGAAAAGGGCCTTTCCGTCCTCAGCCGTCGCTTCATGTGACTCCACGG
AGTACCGGGCGCCGTCCAGGCACCTCGATTAGTTCTCGAGCTTTTGGAGTACGTCGTCTTTAGGTTGGGG
GGAGGGGTTTTATGCGATGGAGTTTCCCCACACTGAGTGGGTGGAGACTGAAGTTAGGCCAGCTTGGCAC
TTGATGTAATTCTCCTTGGAATTTGCCCTTTTTGAGTTTGGATCTTGGTTCATTCTCAAGCCTCAGACAG
TGGTTCAAAGTTTTTTTCTTCCATTTCAGGTGTCGTGAGGCTAGCACCGCCACCATGGAGGTGCTTCAGT
GTGATGGCTGTGATTTCCGAGCCCCGTCTTATGAAGATCTCAAGGCACACATTCAGGATGTCCACACGGC
ATTTCTGCAGCCAACTGATGTTGCTGAGGACAATGTGAATGAGCTACGATGTGGGTCCGTGAATGCCAGT
AATCAGACAGAGGTGGAGTTTTCTTCTATAAAGGATGAATTTGCCATTGCAGAAGATTTATCAGGTCAAA
ATGCAACTTCATTGGGGACCGGAGGTTACTATGGCCACAGTCCAGGATATTATGGTCAGCATATTGCCGC
TAATCCCAAACCAACAAACAAGTTTTTTCAATGCAAGTTCTGTGTACGCTACTTCAGGTCAAAAAACCTC
CTCATAGAACACACTAGAAAGGTCCATGGAGCTCAAGCTGAAGGGAGTTCATCAGGACCCCCTGTCCCGG
GATCCTTAAATTATAATATCATGATGCACGAGGGATTTGGAAAGGTCTTCTCTTGCCAGTTTTGCACATA
CAAGTCACCAAGAAGGGCAAGAATAATTAAGCATCAGAAGATGTATCACAAAAACAATTTGAAGGAGACC
ACTGCTCCCCCACCTGCTCCTGCTCCAATGCCAGACCCTGTGGTTCCGCCCGTATCACTGCAGGACCCCT
GCAAGGAACTGCCAGCAGAGGTTGTGGAGCGCAGCATCTTAGAGTCTATGGTCAAGCCTTTGACCAAATC
TCGAGGCAACTTTTGTTGTGAGTGGTGCAGCTACCAGACCCCCCGCCGAGAACGCTGGTGTGACCACATG
ATGAAGAAACACCGCAGTATGGTCAAGATCCTTTCCAGTCTCAGACAGCAACAAGAAGGAACTAATCTAC
CTGATGTGCCGAACAAGAGTGCCCCCAGCCCCACTTCCAACTCCACCTATCTGACCATGAATGCTGCAAG
CCGGGAGATACCCAATACTACCGTCTCCAACTTCAGGGGCTCCATGGGCAACTCCATCATGAGACCCAAT
TCTTCAGCTTCCAAGTTTTCGCCCATGTCTTACCCTCAGATGAAGCCGAAGTCACCTCACAATTCTGGTC
TAGTTAACTTGACAGAGAGATCCCGTTATGGAATGACTGACATGACCAATTCTTCTGCTGACCTGGAAAC
TAACAGCATGCTAAATGACTCTAGTTCTGATGAAGAGTTAAATGAAATAGACAGTGAGAATGGTTTAAGT
GCTATGGATCACCAGACATCAGGCCTGTCTGCAGAGCAGCTGATGGGCTCAGATGGCAACAAATTATTGG
AGACCAAGGGGATTCCATTTAGAAGATTCATGAATAGGTTCCAGTGCCCCTTTTGTCCTTTCCTCACCAT
GCATCGACGTAGCATCTCTCGTCACATAGAAAACATCCACTTATCTGGAAAGACAGCTGTCTACAAATGT
GACGAATGTCCGTTTACTTGCAAGAGCTCGTTGAAACTTGGGGCTCACAAACAGTGTCACACGGGTACAA
CGTCAGATTGGGATGCTGTGAATTCCCAGAGTGAAAGCATTTCTTCCTCACTGAATGAAGGTGTGGTGTC
TTATGAGAGCTCAAGCATCAATGGTAGAAAGTCAGGAGTCATGTTGGATCCCTTGCAGCAGCAACAGCCA
CCGCAGCCACCACCACCGCCGCCGCCACCACCACCATCACAGCCACAGCCACTGCAGCAGCCACAGCCAC
CACAGCTGCAGCCACCACATCAGGTGCCACCCCAGCCACAAACACAGCCACCACCAACGCAGCAGCCACA
GCCACCCACACAAGCCGCACCTCTGCACCCATACAAATGCACCATGTGTAATTACTCCACCACAACTCTG
AAAGGGCTAAGAGTCCATCAGCAGCATAAACATTCATTCTGTGACAACTTGCCAAAATTCGAGGGGCAGC
CCTCAAGCCTACCATTGGAAAATGAGACAGACAGCCACCCCTCTTCCAGCAACACTGTGAAGAAAAGTCA
GACCTCAATTCTTGGGTTGTCCTCCAAGAACAATTTTGTAGCTAAAGCCTCTAGGAAGCTCGCCAATGAC
TTTCCTCTAGATTTGTCACCCGTGAAGAAGAGAACCAGGATTGACGAGATAGCAAGCAACCTTCAGAGCA
AAATTAACCAAACCAAACAGCAGGAAGATGCAGTGATCAATGTTGAGGATGATGAAGAGGAAGAGGAAGA
CAACGAAGTCGAGATAGAGGTTGAGTTGGACAGGGAGGAAGAACCGACAGAACCCATCATAGAGGTTCCC
ACTTCCTTTTCTGCCCAACAGATATGGGTAAGAGATACCAGTGAGCCCCAGAAAGAGCCCAACTTCAGAA
ACATCACCCACGATTACAATGCCACCAATGGGGCTGAGATTGAGCTCACCCTTTCTGAAGATGAAGAGGA
TTATTATGGCTCCTCAACAAACTTGAAAGATCACCAAGTTTCCAATACTGCTCTGCTGAATACCCAAACT
CCCATCTATGGGACTGAGCACAATAGTGAAAACACAGACTTTGGTGACTCTGGAAGGCTTTACTATTGTA
AACACTGTGACTTTAACAACAAATCTGCCCGGAGTGTTAGCACCCACTACCAACGAATGCACCCATACAT
TAAATTCAGCTTTAGGTACATCTTGGACCCCAATGATCACAGTGCAGTGTACAGGTGCCTGGAATGCTAC
ATCGATTACACCAACTTCGAAGATCTCCAGCAGCATTATGGCGAGCACCACCCAGAAGCCATGAATGTAC
TCAACTTTGATCACTCGGACCTGATCTACCGGTGTCGGTTTTGTTCATACACGAGCCCGAATGTTAGAAG
CCTGATGCCACATTACCAAAGAATGCATCCCACGGTGAAGATCAACAACGCGATGATATTTTCAAGCTAT
GTCGTGGAGCAGCAGGAAGGGCTGAATACAGAATCCCAGACCCTGAGGGAGATTCTGAATTCGGCTCCCA
AGAACATGGCGACTTCCACACCTGTGGCTCGTGGTGGTGGTTTGCCAGCTACGTTCAACAAAAACACTCC
TAAGACCTTTACTCCTGAATGTGAAAATCAGAAGGACCCTTTGGTCAACACTGTTGTTGTTTATGATTGT
GATGTTTGTTCGTTTGCAAGCCCCAACATGCATTCTGTCTTGGTTCATTATCAGAAGAAACACCCCGAAG
AAAAGGCTTCCTACTTTAGGATCCAGAAAACTATGCGAATGGTGTCTGTGGACAGGGGCTCTGCCCTTTC
TCAATTATCATTTGAGGTGGGTGCTCCAATGTCTCCCAAAATGTCCAACATGGGTTCCCCACCCCCCCCA
CAACCCCCGCCACCAGACCTCAGTACTGAGCTTTACTACTGCAAACACTGTTCCTACAGCAATCGGTCAG
TTGTGGGAGTGCTTGTCCACTACCAGAAAAGACACCCAGAAATAAAGGTTACTGCCAAATATATCAGACA
GGCTCCTCCCACAGCTGCAATGATGAGAGGGGTCGAAGGGCCCCAAGGCTCCCCCCGGCCACCCGCCCCC
ATACAACAGCTGAACCGAAGCAGCTCTGAGAGAGATGGCCCTCCTGTGGAGAATGAGATGTTCTTTTGCC
AGCACTGTGATTATGGGAACCGGACGGTCAAAGGGGTACTCATTCATTATCAGAAGAAGCACCGAGACTT
CAAGGCCAATGCAGATGTGATCCGGCAGCATACGGCCACCATTCGAAGCCTCTGCGACCGAAATCAGAAG
AAGCCTGCCAGCTGCGTGCTTGTCTCCCCCTCTAATCTGGAGCGGGACAAAACGAAACTCCGAGCACTCA
AATGTAGGCAGTGCTCATATACCTCCCCCTACTTCTATGCACTGAGGAAGCATATCAAGAAAGACCACCC
CGCCCTGAAAGCCACAGTCACGTCCATCATGCGATGGGCATTTCTAGATGGCTTGATAGAAGCTGGCTAC
CACTGCGAGTGGTGCATCTACTCCCATACGGAGCCCAACGGTTTGCTCCTGCATTACCAACGGAGGCATC
CAGAACACTATGTTGATTACACCTACATGGCTACTAAACTGTGGGCTGGGCCAGACCCATCCCCTCCCTC
TCTCACAATGCCAGCCGAAGCCAAAACCTACAGATGCAGGGACTGTGTTTTCGAAGCTGTTTCCATCTGG
GACATCACTAATCACTACCAAGCATTCCACCCCTGGGCCATGAATGGTGATGAGTCAGTGCTACTGGACA
TCATCAAGGAGAAAGATGCTGTGGAGAAGCCCATTCTTTCATCCGAAGAGTTGGCAGGCCCTGTGAATTG
TGAAAACAGTATACCCACCCCTTTCCCGGAGCAGGAAGCTGAATGTCCAGAGGATGCAAGACTGTCCCCT
GAGAAAAGCCTGCAGCTAGCTTCAGCCAACCCCGCCATATCCTCCACCCCATACCAGTGCACGGTATGCC
AATCTGAGTATAACAACTTGCACGGCCTTCTCACTCATTATGGGAAGAAGCACCCTGGCATGAAAGTGAA
GGCTGCTGACTTTGCCCAGGACATTGACATCAACCCAGGTGCCGTCTACAAATGCAGGCATTGCCCATAC
ATCAACACCCGCATCCACGGCGTACTGACCCACTACCAGAAGCGACACCCGTCCATCAAGGTGACCGCTG
AGGACTTTGTGCACGACGTAGAGCAGTCTGCTGACATATCCCAGAATGACGTGGAGGAGACGAGCAGGAT
CTTCAAGCAAGGGTATGGCGCCTACCGGTGCAAACTGTGTCCGTACACACACGGCACTTTGGAGAAACTA
AAAATCCACTACGAGAAGTATCACAATCAGCCTGAATTTGATGTCTTTTCCCAGTCGCCCCCGAAGCTGC
CAGTCCCCCTCGAGCCCGAGATGACCACTGAAGTGAGCCCTTCCCAAGTCTCCATCACTGAGGAGGAGGT
GGGAGAGGAGCCCGTGTCCACTTCTCACTTCTCTACCTCCCACCTGGTCTCCCACACTGTGTTCCGGTGC
CAGCTCTGCAAGTACTTCTGCTCCACGAGGAAGGGGATCGCCAGGCACTACCGCATCAAGCACAATAATG
TCCGAGCCCAGCCAGAAGGCAAGAACAACCTCTTCAAGTGTGCCCTGTGTGCCTACACCAACCCCATCCG
CAAAGGTCTGGCAGCCCACTACCAGAAGCGCCACGACATTGATGCGTATTACACTCACTGCTTGGCAGCC
TCCAGGACCATCAGCGACAAGCCCAACAAAGTGATCATCCCATCCCCGCCCAAGGACGACTCCCCTCAGC
TGAGCGAGGAACTCCGGCGGGCAGTGGAGAAGAAAAAGTGCTCCTTGTGCTCTTTCCAGTCGTTCAGCAA
GAAGGGCATCGTGTCCCATTACATGAAACGCCACCCAGGGGTGTTCCCAAAGAAGCAGCACGCCAGCAAG
TTGGGGGGCTACTTCACGGCCGTCTATGCAGATGAGCATGAGAAGCCCACACTGATGGAAGAAGAGGAGA
GAGGCAACTTTGAGAAAGCCGAGGTGGAGGGTGAAGCTCAGGAAATCGAGTGGCTCCCATTCCGCTGCAT
CAAATGCTTCAAGCTGTCCTTTAGCACTGCAGAGCTGCTGTGCATGCATTACACTGACCACCACAGTCGG
GACCTAAAGAGGGACTTCATCATTCTGGGCAACGGCCCCCGCTTGCAGAACTCCACCTACCAGTGTAAGC
ACTGTGATAGCAAACTGCAAAGCACAGCCGAGCTGACCTCACACTTGAACATTCACAATGAGGAATTCCA
GAAGCGTGCCAAACGTCAGGAGAGGAGGAAACAGCTTTTGAGCAAGCAGAAATATGCAGATGGTGCTTTT
GCAGATTTCAAACAAGAGAGGCCTTTTGGTCACTTAGAAGAGGTGCCAAAGATCAAGGAGAGGAAAGTGG
TGGGCTACAAATGTAAATTCTGTGTGGAAGTGCACCCAACGCTCCGAGCCATCTGCAATCACCTCCGAAA
GCACGTCCAGTATGGCAATGTCCCAGCTGTGTCAGCTGCTGTGAAGGGGCTGCGTTCTCATGAGAGGAGC
CACCTGGCCCTGGCCATGTTTACCCGCGAGGACAAGTACAGCTGCCAGTATTGCTCGTTTGTTTCTGCTT
TCAGGCACAATTTGGATCGCCATATGCAAACCCACCACGGACACCATAAACCATTCCGATGCAAACTCTG
CTCCTTCAAGTCCTCCTATAACAGCCGGCTGAAAACACATATACTCAAAGCTCATGCTGGTGAGCATGCC
TACAAGTGTTCTTGGTGCTCATTCTCCACCATGACAATCAGCCAGCTGAAGGAACACTCCCTCAAGGTCC
ACGGAAAAGCCCTGACCCTCCCCAGGCCACGGATCGTCAGTCTCCTCTCCTCACACTCCCACCACTCCTC
CCAAAAAGCTACCCCGGCTGAAGAAGTGGAAGACTCCAATGACTCATCATATTCAGAGCCCCCAGATGTT
CAGCAGCAGTTGAACCACTATCAGTCAGCTGCCCTGGCAAGGAACAACAGCCGTGTTAGCCCTGTGCCTC
TTTCTGGGGCTGCTGCTGGCACTGAGCAGAAAACTGAAGCCGTGCTTCACTGCGAATTCTGTGAATTCTC
CTCCGGCTACATCCAGAGCATCAGGCGTCATTACCGGGACAAGCATGGTGGGAAGAAGCTTTTCAAGTGC
AAAGACTGCTCCTTTTACACAGGCTTTAAATCTGCTTTTACTATGCACGTGGAAGCTGGGCACTCAGCAG
TTCCCGAGGAGGGCCCCAAAGATCTTCGCTGTCCTCTCTGCCTCTATCACACCAAATACAAGCGCAACAT
GATTGACCACATCGTGCTGCACCGAGAAGAGCGTGTTGTCCCCATTGAAGTTTGCCGGTCCAAACTGTCC
AAATACTTGCAGGGAGTAGTTTTCCGCTGTGATAAGTGTACCTTCACCTGCTCCAGTGATGAGAGCCTCC
AGCAACATATAGAAAAGCACAATGAACTGAAACCTTACAAATGCCAGCTCTGCTACTATGAGACCAAGCA
CACGGAGGAACTGGACAGCCACCTTCGGGATGAGCATAAGGTAAGCCGTAACTTTGAGCTGGTTGGACGG
GTTAACTTGGATCAGCTGGAACAGATGAAGGAGAAAATGGAGAGCTCCAGCAGCGATGATGAGGACAAGG
AAGAAGAAATGAACAGCAAGGCTGAAGACAGAGAGCTGATGAGATTTTCTGACCACGGGGCTGCTCTTAA
CACTGAGAAGCGTTTTCCATGTGAATTTTGTGGACGGGCGTTTTCACAGGGCTCTGAGTGGGAAAGACAT
GTGCTGAGACACGGCATGGCATTGAATGACACCAAGCAGGTGAGCAGAGAAGAAATCCACCCAAAAGAGA
TCATGGAGAACAGTGTTAAAATGCCCTCCATAGAGGAAAAGGAAGATGACGAGGCCATTGGGATAGACTT
TTCCCTAAAGAATGAAACAGTAGCCATCTGTGTAGTAACTGCCGACAAATCTCTCCTGGAGAATGCAGAG
GCCAAAAAAGAATAGTAATGAACTAGTCCGTAACTTGAAAGTATTTCGATTTCTTGGCTTTATATATCTT
GTGGAAAGGACGAGGATTGCTAGCTCGCTATGCCGGGACGCGTTAAGTCGACAATCAACCTCTGGATTAC
AAAATTTGTGAAAGATTGACTGGTATTCTTAACTATGTTGCTCCTTTTACGCTATGTGGATACGCTGCTT
TAATGCCTTTGTATCATGCTATTGCTTCCCGTATGGCTTTCATTTTCTCCTCCTTGTATAAATCCTGGTT
GCTGTCTCTTTATGAGGAGTTGTGGCCCGTTGTCAGGCAACGTGGCGTGGTGTGCACTGTGTTTGCTGAC
GCAACCCCCACTGGTTGGGGCATTGCCACCACCTGTCAGCTCCTTTCCGGGACTTTCGCTTTCCCCCTCC
CTATTGCCACGGCGGAACTCATCGCCGCCTGCCTTGCCCGCTGCTGGACAGGGGCTCGGCTGTTGGGCAC
TGACAATTCCGTGGTGTTGTCGGGGAAATCATCGTCCTTTCCTTGGCTGCTCGCCTGTGTTGCCACCTGG
ATTCTGCGCGGGACGTCCTTCTGCTACGTCCCTTCGGCCCTCAATCCAGCGGACCTTCCTTCCCGCGGCC
TGCTGCCGGCTCTGCGGCCTCTTCCGCGTCTTCGCCTTCGCCCTCAGACGAGTCGGATCTCCCTTTGGGC
CGCCTCCCCGCGTCGACTTTAAGACCAATGACTTACAAGGCAGCTGTAGATCTTAGCCACTTTTTAAAAG
AAAAGGGGGGACTGGAAGGGCTAATTCACTCCCAACGAAGACAAGATCTGCTTTTTGCTTGTACTGGGTC
TCTCTGGTTAGACCAGATCTGAGCCTGGGAGCTCTCTGGCTAACTAGGGAACCCACTGCTTAAGCCTCAA
TAAAGCTTGCCTTGAGTGCTTCAAGTAGTGTGTGCCCGTCTGTTGTGTGACTCTGGTAACTAGAGATCCC
TCAGACCCTTTTAGTCAGTGTGGAAAATCTCTAGCAGTACGTATAGTAGTTCATGTCATCTTATTATTCA
GTATTTATAACTTGCAAAGAAATGAATATCAGAGAGTGAGAGGAACTTGTTTATTGCAGCTTATAATGGT
TACAAATAAAGCAATAGCATCACAAATTTCACAAATAAAGCATTTTTTTCACTGCATTCTAGTTGTGGTT
TGTCCAAACTCATCAATGTATCTTATCATGTCTGGCTCTAGCTATCCCGCCCCTAACTCCGCCCATCCCG
CCCCTAACTCCGCCCAGTTCCGCCCATTCTCCGCCCCATGGCTGACTAATTTTTTTTATTTATGCAGAGG
CCGAGGCCGCCTCGGCCTCTGAGCTATTCCAGAAGTAGTGAGGAGGCTTTTTTGGAGGCCTAGGGACGTA
CCCAATTCGCCCTATAGTGAGTCGTATTACGCGCGCTCACTGGCCGTCGTTTTACAACGTCGTGACTGGG
AAAACCCTGGCGTTACCCAACTTAATCGCCTTGCAGCACATCCCCCTTTCGCCAGCTGGCGTAATAGCGA
AGAGGCCCGCACCGATCGCCCTTCCCAACAGTTGCGCAGCCTGAATGGCGAATGGG
[124 nt withheld, positions 13217-13340]
C
[91 nt withheld, positions 13342-13432]
A
[49 nt withheld, positions 13434-13482]
CCTTTGACGTTGGAGTCCACGTTCTTT
[37 nt withheld, positions 13510-13546]
ACCCTATCTCGGTCTATTCTTTTGATTTATAAGGGATTTTGCCGATTTCGGCCTATTGGTTAAAAAATGA
GCTGATTTAACAAAAATTTAACGCGAATTTTAACAAAATATTAACGCTTACAATTTAGGTGGCACTTTTC
GGGGAAATGTGCGCGGAACCCCTATTTGTTTATTTTTCTAAATACATTCAAATATGTATCCGCTCATGAG
ACAATAACCCTGATAAATGCTTCAATAATATTGAAAAAGGAAGAGTATGAGTATTCAACATTTCCGTGTC
GCCCTTATTCCCTTTTTTGCGGCATTTTGCCTTCCTGTTTTTGCTCACCCAGAAACGCTGGTGAAAGTAA
AAGATGCTGAAGATCAGTTGGGTGCACGAGTGGGTTACATCGAACTGGATCTCAACAGCGGTAAGATCCT
TGAGAGTTTTCGCCCCGAAGAACGTTTTCCAATGATGAGCACTTTTAAAGTTCTGCTATGTGGCGCGGTA
TTATCCCGTATTGACGCCGGGCAAGAGCAACTCGGTCGCCGCATACACTATTCTCAGAATGACTTGGTTG
AGTACTCACCAGTCACAGAAAAGCATCTTACGGATGGCATGACAGTAAGAGAATTATGCAGTGCTGCCAT
AACCATGAGTGATAACACTGCGGCCAACTTACTTCTGACAACGATCGGAGGACCGAAGGAGCTAACCGCT
TTTTTGCACAACATGGGGGATCATGTAACTCGCCTTGATCGTTGGGAACCGGAGCTGAATGAAGCCATAC
CAAACGACGAGCGTGACACCACGATGCCTGTAGCAATGGCAACAACGTTGCGCAAACTATTAACTGGCGA
ACTACTTACTCTAGCTTCCCGGCAACAATTAATAGACTGGATGGAGGCGGATAAAGTTGCAGGACCACTT
CTGCGCTCGGCCCTTCCGGCTGGCTGGTTTATTGCTGATAAATCTGGAGCCGGTGAGCGTGGGTCTCGCG
GTATCATTGCAGCACTGGGGCCAGATGGTAAGCCCTCCCGTATCGTAGTTATCTACACGACGGGGAGTCA
GGCAACTATGGATGAACGAAATAGACAGATCGCTGAGATAGGTGCCTCACTGATTAAGCATTGGTAACTG
TCAGACCAAGTTTACTCATATATACTTTAGATTGATTTAAAACTTCATTTTTAATTTAAAAGGATCTAGG
TGAAGATCCTTTTTGATAATCTCATGACCAAAATCCCTTAACGTGAGTTTTCGTTCCACTGAGCGTCAGA
CCCCGTAGAAAAGATCAAAGGATCTTCTTGAGATCCTTTTTTTCTGCGCGTAATCTGCTGCTTGCAAACA
AAAAAACCACCGCTACCAGCGGTGGTTTGTTTGCCGGATCAAGAGCTACCAACTCTTTTTCCGAAGGTAA
CTGGCTTCAGCAGAGCGCAGATACCAAATACTGTTCTTCTAGTGTAGCCGTAGTTAGGCCACCACTTCAA
GAACTCTGTAGCACCGCCTACATACCTCGCTCTGCTAATCCTGTTACCAGTGGCTGCTGCCAGTGGCGAT
AAGTCGTGTCTTACCGGGTTGGACTCAAGACGATAGTTACCGGATAAGGCGCAGCGGTCGGGCTGAACGG
GGGGTTCGTGCACACAGCCCAGCTTGGAGCGAACGACCTACACCGAACTGAGATACCTACAGCGTGAGCT
ATGAGAAAGCGCCACGCTTCCCGAAGGGAGAAAGGCGGACAGGTATCCGGTAAGCGGCAGGGTCGGAACA
GGAGAGCGCACGAGGGAGCTTCCAGGGGGAAACGCCTGGTATCTTTATAGTCCTGTCGGGTTTCGCCACC
TCTGACTTGAGCGTCGATTTTTGTGATGCTCGTCAGGGGGGCGGAGCCTATGGAAAAACGCCAGCAACGC
GGCCTTTTTACGGTTCCTGGCCTTTTGCTGGCCTTTTGCTCACATGTTCTTTCCTGCGTTATCCCCTGAT
TCTGTGGATAACCGTATTACCGCCTTTGAGTGAGCTGATACCGCTCGCCGCAGCCGAACGACCGAGCGCA
GCGAGTCAGTGAGCGAGGAAGCGGAAGAGCGCCCAATACGCAAACCGCCTCTCCCCGCGCGTTGGCCGAT
TCATTAATGCAGCTGGCACGACAGGTTTCCCGACTGGAAAGCGGGCAGTGAGCGCAACGCAATTAATGTG
AGTTAGCTCACTCATTAGGCACCCCAGGCTTTACACTTTATGCTTCCGGCTCGTATGTTGTGTGGAATTG
TGAGCGGATAACAATTTCACACAGGAAACAGCTATGACCATGATTACGCCAAGCGCGCAATTAACCCTCA
CTAAAGGGAACAAAAGCTGGAGCTGCAAGC
Features (pLannotate 1.2.2; 31 found; start..end, strand, type, name):
      5..231     +  promoter       RSV promoter: Rous sarcoma virus enhancer/promoter
    232..412     +  LTR            5' LTR (truncated): truncated 5' long terminal repeat (LTR) from HIV-1
    459..584     +  misc_feature   HIV-1 Ψ: packaging signal of human immunodeficiency virus type 1
    568..931     +  CDS            HIV-1 gag (fragment): gag protein from human immunodeficiency virus 1; gag
   1077..1310    +  misc_feature   RRE: The Rev response element (RRE) of HIV-1 allows for Rev-dependent mRNA export from the nucleus to the cytoplasm.
   1687..1713    +  CDS            Rev (fragment): human immunodeficiency virus 1 (HIV-1) Rev protein; rev; enhances nuclear export of unspliced and incompletely spliced viral mRNAs
   1720..1743    +  promoter       SV40 promoter (fragment): SV40 early promoter
   1744..1815    +  promoter       SV40 promoter (fragment): SV40 enhancer and early promoter
   1839..1974    +  rep_origin     SV40 ori: SV40 origin of replication
   2020..2616    +  CDS            PuroR (fragment): puromycin N-acetyltransferase; pac from Streptomyces; confers resistance to puromycin
   2665..2782    +  misc_feature   cPPT/CTS: central polypurine tract and central termination sequence of HIV-1
   2847..2913    +  CDS            small t antigen (fragment): SV40 (simian virus 40) small t antigen
   2920..4098    +  promoter       EF-1α promoter: strong constitutive promoter for human elongation factor EF-1α
   4115..11632   +  CDS            ZNF462: ZN462_HUMAN - Also known as KIAA1803. Experimental evidence at protein level: Swiss-Prot protein existence level 1. Zinc finger nuclear factor involved in transcription by regulating chromatin structure and organization (PubMed:20219459, PubMed:21570965). Involved in the pluripotency and differentiation of embryonic stem cells by regulating SOX2, POU5F1/OCT4, and NANOG (PubMed:21570965). By binding PBX1, prevents the heterodimerization of PBX1 and HOXA9 and their binding to DNA (By similarity). Regulates neuronal development and neural cell differentiation (PubMed:21570965). From Homo sapiens
  11648..11701   +  promoter       U6 promoter (fragment): RNA polymerase III promoter for human U6 snRNA
  11743..12331   +  misc_feature   WPRE: woodchuck hepatitis virus posttranscriptional regulatory element
  12382..12401   +  misc_feature   cPPT/CTS (fragment): central polypurine tract and central termination sequence of HIV-1
  12403..12636   +  LTR            3' LTR (ΔU3): self-inactivating 3' long terminal repeat (LTR) from HIV-1
  12714..12835   +  polyA_signal   SV40 poly(A) signal: SV40 polyadenylation signal
  12875..13010   +  rep_origin     SV40 ori: SV40 origin of replication
  13031..13049   -  promoter       T7 promoter: promoter for bacteriophage T7 RNA polymerase
  13057..13212   +  CDS            lacZα (fragment): LacZα fragment of β-galactosidase; lacZ fragment
  13217..13645   +  rep_origin     f1 ori (sequence partly withheld): f1 bacteriophage origin of replication; arrow indicates direction of (+) strand synthesis
  13698..13802   +  promoter       AmpR promoter: bla
  13803..14663   +  CDS            AmpR: β-lactamase; bla; confers resistance to ampicillin, carbenicillin, and related antibiotics
  14834..15422   +  rep_origin     ori: high-copy-number ColE1/pMB1/pBR322/pUC origin of replication
  15605..15697   +  CDS            lacI (fragment): lac repressor; lacI; The lac repressor binds to the lac operator to inhibit transcription in E. coli. This inhibition can be relieved by adding lactose or isopropyl-β-D-thiogalactopyranoside (IPTG).
  15710..15731   +  protein_bind   CAP binding site: CAP binding activates transcription in the presence of cAMP. E. coli catabolite activator protein
  15746..15776   +  promoter       lac promoter: promoter for the E. coli lac operon
  15780..15802   +  protein_bind   lac operator (fragment): The lac repressor binds to the lac operator to inhibit transcription in E. coli. This inhibition can be relieved by adding lactose or isopropyl-β-D-thiogalactopyranoside (IPTG). lac repressor encoded by lacI
  15845..15863   +  promoter       T3 promoter: promoter for bacteriophage T3 RNA polymerase
