[The description below was written by a language model from this plasmid's Addgene catalogue record and pLannotate feature annotations shown in this document.]
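Description:
TFORF2388 is a lentiviral mammalian expression plasmid built on the pLX_TRC317 backbone. It belongs to a barcoded collection of transcription factor open reading frames designed for overexpression screens. It is maintained in E. coli through a high-copy ColE1/pUC-type origin with ampicillin selection (AmpR under its own bla promoter), and it also carries an f1 origin and remnants of lac/T7/T3 cloning-vector sequence. The depositor notes that the plasmid may recombine during propagation, which fits with its repeated LTRs and total size of nearly 16 kb.

The viral portion has a third-generation, self-inactivating layout. An RSV promoter drives a truncated HIV-1 5' LTR, followed by the Ψ packaging signal with a gag fragment, the RRE for Rev-dependent export of genomic RNA, and a cPPT/CTS element. A WPRE that enhances transcript expression sits further downstream, and a ΔU3 3' LTR with an SV40 polyadenylation signal closes the unit.

Between the LTRs are two expression units. An SV40 early promoter drives puromycin N-acetyltransferase for selecting transduced cells, and the human EF-1α promoter drives the roughly 7.5 kb human ZNF462 ORF, which was made synthetically. ZNF462 is a zinc finger nuclear factor annotated as regulating chromatin organization, pluripotency and neural differentiation. The record states that each construct carries a unique 24-bp barcode, but the feature table does not annotate it. It may lie in the short region between the ORF and the WPRE, where a short fragment matching U6 promoter sequence is detected, though this is not stated.

The vector is intended for producing lentivirus to overexpress ZNF462 in mammalian cells. In pooled screens, such as directed differentiation studies, barcode readout identifies which transcription factor each cell received.
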