Addgene plasmid #144020: TFORF2388
Purpose: Lentiviral vector for overexpressing transcription factor ORFs with unique 24-bp barcodes. Barcodes facilitate identification of transcription factors in pooled screens.
Depositing lab: Feng Zhang. Depositing organization: Broad Institute. Publication: A transcription factor atlas of directed differentiation. Joung J, Ma S, Tay T, Geiger-Schuller KR, Kirchgatterer PC, Verdine VK, Guo B, Arias-Garcia MA, Allen WE, Singh A, Kuksenko O, Abudayyeh OO, Gootenberg JS, Fu Z, Macrae RK, Buenrostro JD, Regev A, Zhang F. Cell. 2023 Jan 5;186(1):209-229.e26. doi: 10.1016/j.cell.2022.11.026. PubMed 36608654.
Backbone
  Vector backbone: pLX_TRC317
  Backbone manufacturer: Broad Institute Genetic Perturbation Platform
  Backbone size w/o insert (bp): 8264
  Vector type: Mammalian Expression, Lentiviral
  Selectable markers: Puromycin
Growth in bacteria
  Bacterial resistance: Ampicillin, 100 μg/mL
  Growth temperature: 37°C
  Growth strain: NEB Stable
  Copy number: High Copy
Gene/Insert
  Gene/Insert name: ZNF462
  Species: H. sapiens (human)
  Insert size (bp): 7622
  Entrez Gene: ZNF462 (a.k.a. Zfp462, FLJ14960, FLJ45904, KIAA1803, DKFZp686B2325, DKFZp762N2316, RP11-508N12.1)
  Promoter: EF1a
  Cloning method: Unknown
  Sequencing primers: 5′ GGGTGGAGACTGAAGTTAGGCCAG; 3′ CACATAGCGTAAAAGGAGCAACATAG
Terms and licenses: Academic/Nonprofit Terms; Industry Terms: Not Available to Industry
Depositor comments: NM_021224,XM_006717216,ENST00000277225 . The transcription factor ORF portion of this plasmid was synthesized by Genewiz. Please test multiple small colonies in case of plasmid recombination. To make this collection available in a timely manner, a portion of this collection was not fully sequenced by Addgene. If an Addgene verified full plasmid sequence is not available, please contact us prior to placing an order to request the full sequence.
How to cite: TFORF2388 was a gift from Feng Zhang (Addgene plasmid # 144020 ; http://n2t.net/addgene:144020 ; RRID:Addgene_144020)
