>Addgene plasmid #144020 | TFORF2388 | depositor partial sequence | sequence record 284184 | Insert
ACCGCCACCATGGAGGTGCTTCAGTGTGATGGCTGTGATTTCCGAGCCCCGTCTTATGAAGATCTCAAGG
CACACATTCAGGATGTCCACACGGCATTTCTGCAGCCAACTGATGTTGCTGAGGACAATGTGAATGAGCT
ACGATGTGGGTCCGTGAATGCCAGTAATCAGACAGAGGTGGAGTTTTCTTCTATAAAGGATGAATTTGCC
ATTGCAGAAGATTTATCAGGTCAAAATGCAACTTCATTGGGGACCGGAGGTTACTATGGCCACAGTCCAG
GATATTATGGTCAGCATATTGCCGCTAATCCCAAACCAACAAACAAGTTTTTTCAATGCAAGTTCTGTGT
ACGCTACTTCAGGTCAAAAAACCTCCTCATAGAACACACTAGAAAGGTCCATGGAGCTCAAGCTGAAGGG
AGTTCATCAGGACCCCCTGTCCCGGGATCCTTAAATTATAATATCATGATGCACGAGGGATTTGGAAAGG
TCTTCTCTTGCCAGTTTTGCACATACAAGTCACCAAGAAGGGCAAGAATAATTAAGCATCAGAAGATGTA
TCACAAAAACAATTTGAAGGAGACCACTGCTCCCCCACCTGCTCCTGCTCCAATGCCAGACCCTGTGGTT
CCGCCCGTATCACTGCAGGACCCCTGCAAGGAACTGCCAGCAGAGGTTGTGGAGCGCAGCATCTTAGAGT
CTATGGTCAAGCCTTTGACCAAATCTCGAGGCAACTTTTGTTGTGAGTGGTGCAGCTACCAGACCCCCCG
CCGAGAACGCTGGTGTGACCACATGATGAAGAAACACCGCAGTATGGTCAAGATCCTTTCCAGTCTCAGA
CAGCAACAAGAAGGAACTAATCTACCTGATGTGCCGAACAAGAGTGCCCCCAGCCCCACTTCCAACTCCA
CCTATCTGACCATGAATGCTGCAAGCCGGGAGATACCCAATACTACCGTCTCCAACTTCAGGGGCTCCAT
GGGCAACTCCATCATGAGACCCAATTCTTCAGCTTCCAAGTTTTCGCCCATGTCTTACCCTCAGATGAAG
CCGAAGTCACCTCACAATTCTGGTCTAGTTAACTTGACAGAGAGATCCCGTTATGGAATGACTGACATGA
CCAATTCTTCTGCTGACCTGGAAACTAACAGCATGCTAAATGACTCTAGTTCTGATGAAGAGTTAAATGA
AATAGACAGTGAGAATGGTTTAAGTGCTATGGATCACCAGACATCAGGCCTGTCTGCAGAGCAGCTGATG
GGCTCAGATGGCAACAAATTATTGGAGACCAAGGGGATTCCATTTAGAAGATTCATGAATAGGTTCCAGT
GCCCCTTTTGTCCTTTCCTCACCATGCATCGACGTAGCATCTCTCGTCACATAGAAAACATCCACTTATC
TGGAAAGACAGCTGTCTACAAATGTGACGAATGTCCGTTTACTTGCAAGAGCTCGTTGAAACTTGGGGCT
CACAAACAGTGTCACACGGGTACAACGTCAGATTGGGATGCTGTGAATTCCCAGAGTGAAAGCATTTCTT
CCTCACTGAATGAAGGTGTGGTGTCTTATGAGAGCTCAAGCATCAATGGTAGAAAGTCAGGAGTCATGTT
GGATCCCTTGCAGCAGCAACAGCCACCGCAGCCACCACCACCGCCGCCGCCACCACCACCATCACAGCCA
CAGCCACTGCAGCAGCCACAGCCACCACAGCTGCAGCCACCACATCAGGTGCCACCCCAGCCACAAACAC
AGCCACCACCAACGCAGCAGCCACAGCCACCCACACAAGCCGCACCTCTGCACCCATACAAATGCACCAT
GTGTAATTACTCCACCACAACTCTGAAAGGGCTAAGAGTCCATCAGCAGCATAAACATTCATTCTGTGAC
AACTTGCCAAAATTCGAGGGGCAGCCCTCAAGCCTACCATTGGAAAATGAGACAGACAGCCACCCCTCTT
CCAGCAACACTGTGAAGAAAAGTCAGACCTCAATTCTTGGGTTGTCCTCCAAGAACAATTTTGTAGCTAA
AGCCTCTAGGAAGCTCGCCAATGACTTTCCTCTAGATTTGTCACCCGTGAAGAAGAGAACCAGGATTGAC
GAGATAGCAAGCAACCTTCAGAGCAAAATTAACCAAACCAAACAGCAGGAAGATGCAGTGATCAATGTTG
AGGATGATGAAGAGGAAGAGGAAGACAACGAAGTCGAGATAGAGGTTGAGTTGGACAGGGAGGAAGAACC
GACAGAACCCATCATAGAGGTTCCCACTTCCTTTTCTGCCCAACAGATATGGGTAAGAGATACCAGTGAG
CCCCAGAAAGAGCCCAACTTCAGAAACATCACCCACGATTACAATGCCACCAATGGGGCTGAGATTGAGC
TCACCCTTTCTGAAGATGAAGAGGATTATTATGGCTCCTCAACAAACTTGAAAGATCACCAAGTTTCCAA
TACTGCTCTGCTGAATACCCAAACTCCCATCTATGGGACTGAGCACAATAGTGAAAACACAGACTTTGGT
GACTCTGGAAGGCTTTACTATTGTAAACACTGTGACTTTAACAACAAATCTGCCCGGAGTGTTAGCACCC
ACTACCAACGAATGCACCCATACATTAAATTCAGCTTTAGGTACATCTTGGACCCCAATGATCACAGTGC
AGTGTACAGGTGCCTGGAATGCTACATCGATTACACCAACTTCGAAGATCTCCAGCAGCATTATGGCGAG
CACCACCCAGAAGCCATGAATGTACTCAACTTTGATCACTCGGACCTGATCTACCGGTGTCGGTTTTGTT
CATACACGAGCCCGAATGTTAGAAGCCTGATGCCACATTACCAAAGAATGCATCCCACGGTGAAGATCAA
CAACGCGATGATATTTTCAAGCTATGTCGTGGAGCAGCAGGAAGGGCTGAATACAGAATCCCAGACCCTG
AGGGAGATTCTGAATTCGGCTCCCAAGAACATGGCGACTTCCACACCTGTGGCTCGTGGTGGTGGTTTGC
CAGCTACGTTCAACAAAAACACTCCTAAGACCTTTACTCCTGAATGTGAAAATCAGAAGGACCCTTTGGT
CAACACTGTTGTTGTTTATGATTGTGATGTTTGTTCGTTTGCAAGCCCCAACATGCATTCTGTCTTGGTT
CATTATCAGAAGAAACACCCCGAAGAAAAGGCTTCCTACTTTAGGATCCAGAAAACTATGCGAATGGTGT
CTGTGGACAGGGGCTCTGCCCTTTCTCAATTATCATTTGAGGTGGGTGCTCCAATGTCTCCCAAAATGTC
CAACATGGGTTCCCCACCCCCCCCACAACCCCCGCCACCAGACCTCAGTACTGAGCTTTACTACTGCAAA
CACTGTTCCTACAGCAATCGGTCAGTTGTGGGAGTGCTTGTCCACTACCAGAAAAGACACCCAGAAATAA
AGGTTACTGCCAAATATATCAGACAGGCTCCTCCCACAGCTGCAATGATGAGAGGGGTCGAAGGGCCCCA
AGGCTCCCCCCGGCCACCCGCCCCCATACAACAGCTGAACCGAAGCAGCTCTGAGAGAGATGGCCCTCCT
GTGGAGAATGAGATGTTCTTTTGCCAGCACTGTGATTATGGGAACCGGACGGTCAAAGGGGTACTCATTC
ATTATCAGAAGAAGCACCGAGACTTCAAGGCCAATGCAGATGTGATCCGGCAGCATACGGCCACCATTCG
AAGCCTCTGCGACCGAAATCAGAAGAAGCCTGCCAGCTGCGTGCTTGTCTCCCCCTCTAATCTGGAGCGG
GACAAAACGAAACTCCGAGCACTCAAATGTAGGCAGTGCTCATATACCTCCCCCTACTTCTATGCACTGA
GGAAGCATATCAAGAAAGACCACCCCGCCCTGAAAGCCACAGTCACGTCCATCATGCGATGGGCATTTCT
AGATGGCTTGATAGAAGCTGGCTACCACTGCGAGTGGTGCATCTACTCCCATACGGAGCCCAACGGTTTG
CTCCTGCATTACCAACGGAGGCATCCAGAACACTATGTTGATTACACCTACATGGCTACTAAACTGTGGG
CTGGGCCAGACCCATCCCCTCCCTCTCTCACAATGCCAGCCGAAGCCAAAACCTACAGATGCAGGGACTG
TGTTTTCGAAGCTGTTTCCATCTGGGACATCACTAATCACTACCAAGCATTCCACCCCTGGGCCATGAAT
GGTGATGAGTCAGTGCTACTGGACATCATCAAGGAGAAAGATGCTGTGGAGAAGCCCATTCTTTCATCCG
AAGAGTTGGCAGGCCCTGTGAATTGTGAAAACAGTATACCCACCCCTTTCCCGGAGCAGGAAGCTGAATG
TCCAGAGGATGCAAGACTGTCCCCTGAGAAAAGCCTGCAGCTAGCTTCAGCCAACCCCGCCATATCCTCC
ACCCCATACCAGTGCACGGTATGCCAATCTGAGTATAACAACTTGCACGGCCTTCTCACTCATTATGGGA
AGAAGCACCCTGGCATGAAAGTGAAGGCTGCTGACTTTGCCCAGGACATTGACATCAACCCAGGTGCCGT
CTACAAATGCAGGCATTGCCCATACATCAACACCCGCATCCACGGCGTACTGACCCACTACCAGAAGCGA
CACCCGTCCATCAAGGTGACCGCTGAGGACTTTGTGCACGACGTAGAGCAGTCTGCTGACATATCCCAGA
ATGACGTGGAGGAGACGAGCAGGATCTTCAAGCAAGGGTATGGCGCCTACCGGTGCAAACTGTGTCCGTA
CACACACGGCACTTTGGAGAAACTAAAAATCCACTACGAGAAGTATCACAATCAGCCTGAATTTGATGTC
TTTTCCCAGTCGCCCCCGAAGCTGCCAGTCCCCCTCGAGCCCGAGATGACCACTGAAGTGAGCCCTTCCC
AAGTCTCCATCACTGAGGAGGAGGTGGGAGAGGAGCCCGTGTCCACTTCTCACTTCTCTACCTCCCACCT
GGTCTCCCACACTGTGTTCCGGTGCCAGCTCTGCAAGTACTTCTGCTCCACGAGGAAGGGGATCGCCAGG
CACTACCGCATCAAGCACAATAATGTCCGAGCCCAGCCAGAAGGCAAGAACAACCTCTTCAAGTGTGCCC
TGTGTGCCTACACCAACCCCATCCGCAAAGGTCTGGCAGCCCACTACCAGAAGCGCCACGACATTGATGC
GTATTACACTCACTGCTTGGCAGCCTCCAGGACCATCAGCGACAAGCCCAACAAAGTGATCATCCCATCC
CCGCCCAAGGACGACTCCCCTCAGCTGAGCGAGGAACTCCGGCGGGCAGTGGAGAAGAAAAAGTGCTCCT
TGTGCTCTTTCCAGTCGTTCAGCAAGAAGGGCATCGTGTCCCATTACATGAAACGCCACCCAGGGGTGTT
CCCAAAGAAGCAGCACGCCAGCAAGTTGGGGGGCTACTTCACGGCCGTCTATGCAGATGAGCATGAGAAG
CCCACACTGATGGAAGAAGAGGAGAGAGGCAACTTTGAGAAAGCCGAGGTGGAGGGTGAAGCTCAGGAAA
TCGAGTGGCTCCCATTCCGCTGCATCAAATGCTTCAAGCTGTCCTTTAGCACTGCAGAGCTGCTGTGCAT
GCATTACACTGACCACCACAGTCGGGACCTAAAGAGGGACTTCATCATTCTGGGCAACGGCCCCCGCTTG
CAGAACTCCACCTACCAGTGTAAGCACTGTGATAGCAAACTGCAAAGCACAGCCGAGCTGACCTCACACT
TGAACATTCACAATGAGGAATTCCAGAAGCGTGCCAAACGTCAGGAGAGGAGGAAACAGCTTTTGAGCAA
GCAGAAATATGCAGATGGTGCTTTTGCAGATTTCAAACAAGAGAGGCCTTTTGGTCACTTAGAAGAGGTG
CCAAAGATCAAGGAGAGGAAAGTGGTGGGCTACAAATGTAAATTCTGTGTGGAAGTGCACCCAACGCTCC
GAGCCATCTGCAATCACCTCCGAAAGCACGTCCAGTATGGCAATGTCCCAGCTGTGTCAGCTGCTGTGAA
GGGGCTGCGTTCTCATGAGAGGAGCCACCTGGCCCTGGCCATGTTTACCCGCGAGGACAAGTACAGCTGC
CAGTATTGCTCGTTTGTTTCTGCTTTCAGGCACAATTTGGATCGCCATATGCAAACCCACCACGGACACC
ATAAACCATTCCGATGCAAACTCTGCTCCTTCAAGTCCTCCTATAACAGCCGGCTGAAAACACATATACT
CAAAGCTCATGCTGGTGAGCATGCCTACAAGTGTTCTTGGTGCTCATTCTCCACCATGACAATCAGCCAG
CTGAAGGAACACTCCCTCAAGGTCCACGGAAAAGCCCTGACCCTCCCCAGGCCACGGATCGTCAGTCTCC
TCTCCTCACACTCCCACCACTCCTCCCAAAAAGCTACCCCGGCTGAAGAAGTGGAAGACTCCAATGACTC
ATCATATTCAGAGCCCCCAGATGTTCAGCAGCAGTTGAACCACTATCAGTCAGCTGCCCTGGCAAGGAAC
AACAGCCGTGTTAGCCCTGTGCCTCTTTCTGGGGCTGCTGCTGGCACTGAGCAGAAAACTGAAGCCGTGC
TTCACTGCGAATTCTGTGAATTCTCCTCCGGCTACATCCAGAGCATCAGGCGTCATTACCGGGACAAGCA
TGGTGGGAAGAAGCTTTTCAAGTGCAAAGACTGCTCCTTTTACACAGGCTTTAAATCTGCTTTTACTATG
CACGTGGAAGCTGGGCACTCAGCAGTTCCCGAGGAGGGCCCCAAAGATCTTCGCTGTCCTCTCTGCCTCT
ATCACACCAAATACAAGCGCAACATGATTGACCACATCGTGCTGCACCGAGAAGAGCGTGTTGTCCCCAT
TGAAGTTTGCCGGTCCAAACTGTCCAAATACTTGCAGGGAGTAGTTTTCCGCTGTGATAAGTGTACCTTC
ACCTGCTCCAGTGATGAGAGCCTCCAGCAACATATAGAAAAGCACAATGAACTGAAACCTTACAAATGCC
AGCTCTGCTACTATGAGACCAAGCACACGGAGGAACTGGACAGCCACCTTCGGGATGAGCATAAGGTAAG
CCGTAACTTTGAGCTGGTTGGACGGGTTAACTTGGATCAGCTGGAACAGATGAAGGAGAAAATGGAGAGC
TCCAGCAGCGATGATGAGGACAAGGAAGAAGAAATGAACAGCAAGGCTGAAGACAGAGAGCTGATGAGAT
TTTCTGACCACGGGGCTGCTCTTAACACTGAGAAGCGTTTTCCATGTGAATTTTGTGGACGGGCGTTTTC
ACAGGGCTCTGAGTGGGAAAGACATGTGCTGAGACACGGCATGGCATTGAATGACACCAAGCAGGTGAGC
AGAGAAGAAATCCACCCAAAAGAGATCATGGAGAACAGTGTTAAAATGCCCTCCATAGAGGAAAAGGAAG
ATGACGAGGCCATTGGGATAGACTTTTCCCTAAAGAATGAAACAGTAGCCATCTGTGTAGTAACTGCCGA
CAAATCTCTCCTGGAGAATGCAGAGGCCAAAAAAGAATAGTAATGAACTAGTCCGTAACTTGAAAGTATT
TCGATTTCTTGGCTTTATATATCTTGTGGAAAGGACGAGGATTGCTAGCTCGCTATGCCGGG
