>Addgene plasmid #144020 | TFORF2388 | depositor partial sequence | sequence record 284185 | Barcode
GGATTGCTAGCTCGCTATGCCGGG
